>Addgene plasmid #145449 | pGBW-m4046351 | addgene full sequence | sequence record 298904 | Addgene NGS Result
GCGGCCGCTTGCTATATTGAAGTACGGATTAGAAGCCGCCGAGCGGGCGACAGCCCTCCGACGGAAGACT
CTCCTCCGTGCGTCCTCGTCTTCACCGGTCGCGTTCCTGAAACGCAGATGTGCCTCGCGCCGCACTGCTC
CGAACAATAAAGATTCTACAATACTAGCTTTTATGGTTATGAAGAGGAAAAATTGGCAGTAACCTGGCCC
CACAAACCTTCAAATTAACGAATCAAATTAACAACCATAGGATGATAATGCGATTAGTTTTTTAGCCTTA
TTTCTGGGGTAATTAATCAGCGAAGCGATGATTTTTGATCTATTAACAGATATATAAATGGAAAAGCTGC
ATAACCACTTTAACTAATACTTTCAACATTTTCAGTTTGTATTACTTCTTATTCAAATGTCATAAAAGTA
TCAACAAAAAATTGTTAATATACCTCTATACTTTAACGTCAAGGAGAAAAAACTATAATGTCCTCTCAAG
CCTGGCAGCCTGGTGTGGCTATGCCCAATTTGTATAAGATGCAAAGAATGCTTCTGGAGAAATGCGATTT
GCAAAACTACGGAGACAGCGCTACATTACCAAAGGGTATTATGATGAACGTAGCAAAGTACACCCAATTG
TGTCAATACTTAAATACGTTGACTTTGGCTGTTCCGTATAACATGCGTGTCATACACTTTGGGGCCGGTT
CAGACAAAGGCGTCGCTCCAGGTACCGCAGTTCTAAGGCAATGGCTCCCAACTGGTACTCTATTGGTTGA
TTCTGATCTGAACGACTTCGTCAGTGATGCTGACTCCACTTTAATCGGTGATTGTGCTACCGTTCATACG
GCGAACAAGTGGGACTTGATTATTTCGGATATGTACGACCCAAAGACCAAAAATGTTACAAAGGAAAATG
ATTCTAAAGAAGGTTTCTTTACTTATATCTGTGGTTTCATCCAGCAAAAGCTTGCCTTGGGCGGTTCTGT
GGCTATTAAGATCACTGAACACTCCTGGAACGCCGACTTATACAAATTGATGGGTCATTTCGCTTGGTGG
ACCGCGTTTGTTACCAACGTTAACGCTAGTTCTTCGGAAGCCTTTCTCATCGGTTGTAATTATTTAGGAA
AGCCACGCGAACAAATTGATGGTTACGTCATGCACGCTAACTACATTTTCTGGAGAAATACTAACCCTAT
ACAATTGTCAAGCTATAGTTTATTCGACATGTCAAAGTTTCCATTGAAGTTGAGAGGTACAGCTGTCATG
TCCTTGAAGGAAGGGCAGATCAACGATATGATCTTATCTTTGCTGTCTAAAGGTAGACTCATTATTAGAG
AAAATAATCGGGTTGTTATCTCTTCTGATGTGCTAGTCAACAACCTCGTGCCGAGAGGTTCTCACCATCA
TCACCATCATTAAACAGGCCCCTTTTCCTTTGTCGATATCATGTAATTAGTTATGTCACGCTTACATTCA
CGCCCTCCTCCCACATCCGCTCTAACCGAAAAGGAAGGAGTTAGACAACCTGAAGTCTAGGTCCCTATTT
ATTTTTTTTAATAGTTATGTTAGTATTAAGAACGTTATTTATATTTCAAATTTTTCTTTTTTTTCTGTAC
AAAGCGGCCGCCGAACCACTAGTGCACTGCAGTACACGGTTTCCTTGAAATTTTTTTGATTCGGTAATCT
CCGAACAGAAGGAAGAACGAAGGAAGGAGCACAGACTTAGATTGGTATATATACGCATATGTAGTGTTGA
AGAAACATGAAATTGCCCAGTATTCTTAACCCAACTGCACAGAACAAAAACGTGCAGGAAACGAAGATAA
ATCATGTCGAAAGCTACATATAAGGAACGTGCTGCTACTCATCCTAGTCCTGTTGCTGCCAAGCTATTTA
ATATCATGCACGAAAAGCAAACAAACTTGTGTGCTTCATTGGATGTTCGTACCACCAAGGAATTACTGGA
GTTAGTTGAAGCATTAGGTCCCAAAATTTGTTTACTAAAAACACATGTGGATATCTTGACTGATTTTTCC
ATGGAGGGCACAGTTAAGCCGCTAAAGGCATTATCCGCCAAGTACAATTTTTTACTCTTCGAGGACAGAA
AATTTGCTGACATTGGTAATACAGTCAAATTGCAGTACTCTGCGGGTGTATACAGAATAGCAGAATGGGC
AGACATTACGAATGCACACGGTGTGGTGGGCCCAGGTATTGTTAGCGGTTTGAAGCAGGCGGCAGAAGAA
GTAACAAAGGAACCTAGAGGCCTTTTGATGTTAGCAGAATTGTCATGCAAGGGCTCCCTATCTACTGGAG
AATATACTAAGGGTACTGTTGACATTGCGAAGAGCGACAAAGATTTTGTTATCGGCTTTATTGCTCAAAG
AGACATGGGTGGAAGAGATGAAGGTTACGATTGGTTGATTATGACACCCGGTGTGGGTTTAGATGACAAG
GGAGATGCATTGGGTCAACAGTATAGAACCGTGGATGATGTGGTTTCTACAGGATCTGACATTATTATTG
TTGGAAGAGGACTATTTGCAAAGGGAAGGGATGCTAAGGTAGAGGGTGAACGTTACAGAAAAGCAGGCTG
GGAAGCATATTTGAGAAGATGCGGCCAGCAAAACTAAAAAACTGTATTATAAGTAAATGCATGTATACTA
AACTCACAAATTAGAGCTTCAATTTAATTATATCAGTTATTACCCGAGTAACGAAGCATCTGTGCTTCAT
TTTGTAGAACAAAAATGCAACGCGAGAGCGCTAATTTTTCAAACAAAGAATCTGAGCTGCATTTTTACAG
AACAGAAATGCAACGCGAAAGCGCTATTTTACCAACGAAGAATCTGTGCTTCATTTTTGTAAAACAAAAA
TGCAACGCGAGAGCGCTAATTTTTCAAACAAAGAATCTGAGCTGCATTTTTACAGAACAGAAATGCAACG
CGAGAGCGCTATTTTACCAACAAAGAATCTATACTTCTTTTTTGTTCTACAAAAATGCATCCCGAGAGCG
CTATTTTTCTAACAAAGCATCTTAGATTACTTTTTTTCTCCTTTGTGCGCTCTATAATGCAGTCTCTTGA
TAACTTTTTGCACTGTAGGTCCGTTAAGGTTAGAAGAAGGCTACTTTGGTGTCTATTTTCTCTTCCATAA
AAAAAGCCTGACTCCACTTCCCGCGTTTACTGATTACTAGCGAAGCTGCGGGTGCATTTTTTCAAGATAA
AGGCATCCCCGATTATATTCTATACCGATGTGGATTGCGCATACTTTGTGAACAGAAAGTGATAGCGTTG
ATGATTCTTCATTGGTCAGAAAATTATGAACGGTTTCTTCTATTTTGTCTCTATATACTACGTATAGGAA
ATGTTTACATTTTCGTATTGTTTTCGATTCACTCTATGAATAGTTCTTACTACAATTTTTTTGTCTAAAG
AGTAATACTAGAGATAAACATAAAAAATGTAGAGGTCGAGTTTAGATGCAAGTTCAAGGAGCGAAAGGTG
GATGGGTAGGTTATATAGGGATATAGCACAGAGATATATAGCAAAGAGATACTTTTGAGCAATGTTTGTG
GAAGCGGTATTCGCAATATTTTAGTAGCTCGTTACAGTCCGGTGCGTTTTTGGTTTTTTGAAAGTGCGTC
ATCAGAGCGCTTTTGGTTTTCAAAAGCGCTCTGAAGTTCCTATACTTTCTAGCTAGAGAATAGGAACTTC
CCGAGCGGCCGCGTGTTACAAGCTTGACTCCAGCGTAACTGGACTGCAATCAACTCACTGGCTCACCTTC
ACGGGTGGGCCTTTCTTCGGTAGAAAATCAAAGGATCTTCTTGAGATCCTTTTTTTCTGCGCGTAATCTG
CTGCTTGCAAACAAAAAAACCACCGCTACCAGCGGTGGTTTGTTTGCCGGATCAAGAGCTACCAACTCTT
TTTCCGAGGTAACTGGCTTCAGCAGAGCGCAGATACCAAATACTGTTCTTCTAGTGTAGCCGTAGTTAGG
CCACCACTTCAAGAACTCTGTAGCACCGCCTACATACCTCGCTCTGCTAATCCTGTTACCAGTGGCTGCT
GCCAGTGGCGATAAGTCGTGTCTTACCGGGTTGGACTCAAGACGATAGTTACCGGATAAGGCGCAGCGGT
CGGGCTGAACGGGGGGTTCGTGCACACAGCCCAGCTTGGAGCGAACGACCTACACCGAACTGAGATACCT
ACAGCGTGAGCTATGAGAAAGCGCCACGCTTCCCGAAGGGAGAAAGGCGGACAGGTATCCGGTAAGCGGC
AGGGTCGGAACAGGAGAGCGCACGAGGGAGCTTCCAGGGGTAAACGCCTGGTATCTTTATAGTCCTGTCG
GGTTTCGCCACCTCTGACTTGAGCATCGATTTTTGTGATGCTCGTCAGGGGGGCGGAGCCTATGGAAAAA
CGCCAGCAACGCAGAAAGGCCCACCCGAAGGTGAGCCAGGTGATTACATTTGGGCCCTCATCAGAGGTTT
TCACCGTCATCACCGAAACGCGCGAGGCAGCTGCGGTAAAGCTCATCAGCGTGGTCGTGAAGCGATTCAC
AGATGTCTGCCTGTTCATCCGCGTCCAGCTCGTTGAGTTTCTCCAGAAGCGTTAATGTCTGGCTTCTGAT
AAAGCGGGCCATGTTAAGGGCGGTTTTTTCCTGTTTGGTCACTTACCAATGCTTAATCAGTGAGGCACCT
ATCTCAGCGATCTGTCTATTTCGTTCATCCATAGTTGCCTGACTCCCCGTCGTGTAGATAACTACGATGC
GGGAGGGCTTACCATCTGGCCCCAGTGCTGCAATGATACCGCGAGACCCACGCTCACCGGCTCCAGATTT
ATCAGCAATAAACCAGCCAGCCGGGAGGGCCGAGCGCAGAAGTGATCCTGCAACTTTATCCGCCTCCATC
CAGTCTATTAATTGTTGCCGGGAAGCTAGAGTAAGTAGTTCGCCAGTTAATAGTTTGCGCAACGTTGTTG
CCATTGCTACAGGCATCGTGGTGTCACGCTCGTCGTTTGGTATGGCTTCATTCAGCTCCGGTTCCCAACG
ATCAAGGCGAGTTACATGATCCCCCATGTTGTGCAAAAAAGCGGTTAGCTCCTTCGGTCCTCCGATCGTT
GCCAGAAGTAAGTTGGCCGCAGTGTTATCACTCATGGTTATGGCAGCACTGCATAATTCTCTTACTGTCA
TGCCATCCGTGAGATGCTTTTCTGTGACTGGTGAGTACTCAACCAAGTCATTCTGAGAATAGTGTATGCG
GCGACCGAGTTGCTCTTGCCCGGCGTCAATACGGGATAATACCGCGCCACATAGCAGAACTTTAAAAGTG
CTCATCATTGGAAAACGTTCTTCGGGGCGTAAACTCTCAAGGATCTTACCGCTGTTGAGATCCAGTTCGA
TGTAACCCACTCGTGCACCCAACTGATCTTCAGCATCTTTTACTTTCACCAGCGTTTCTGGGTGAGCAAA
AACAGGAAGGCAAAATGCCGCAAAAAAGGGAATAAGGGCGACACGGAAATGTTGAATACTCATTTTAGCT
TCCTTAGCTCCTGAAAATCTCGATAACTCAAAAAATACGCCCGGTAGTGATCTTATTTCATTATGGTGAA
AGTTGGAACCTCTTACGTGCCGATCAAGTCAAAAGCCTCCGGTCGGAGGCTTTTGACTTTCTGCTATGGA
GGTCAGGTATGATTTAAATGGTCAGTTAGA
Features (pLannotate 1.2.2; 13 found; start..end, strand, type, name):
     25..466     +  promoter       GAL1 promoter: S. cerevisiae GAL1; inducible promoter, regulated by Gal4
    478..1371    +  CDS            rep (fragment): R1AB_CVPFS - Protein inferred from homology: Swiss-Prot protein existence level 3. NendoU is a Mn(2+)-dependent, uridylate-specific enzyme, which leaves 2'-3'-cyclic phosphates 5' to the cleaved bond. From Porcine transmissible gastroenteritis coronavirus (strain FS772/70) (TGEV).
   1439..1611    +  terminator     CYC1 terminator (fragment): S. cerevisiae CYC1; transcription terminator for CYC1
   1647..1823    +  promoter       URA3 promoter (fragment): S. cerevisiae URA3
   1824..2627    +  CDS            URA3: orotidine-5'-phosphate decarboxylase, required for uracil biosynthesis; S. cerevisiae URA3; yeast auxotrophic marker, counterselectable with 5-fluoroorotic acid (5-FOA)
   2710..3692    -  rep_origin     2μ ori: yeast 2μ plasmid origin of replication
   3770..3799    +  terminator     T3Te terminator: phage T3 early transcription terminator
   3821..4408    +  rep_origin     ori: high-copy-number ColE1/pMB1/pBR322/pUC origin of replication
   4420..4447    -  terminator     T7Te terminator: phage T7 early transcription terminator
   4471..4662    -  CDS            rop: Rop protein, which maintains plasmids at low copy number; rop
   4663..5523    -  CDS            AmpR: β-lactamase; bla; confers resistance to ampicillin, carbenicillin, and related antibiotics
   5524..5626    -  promoter       cat promoter: promoter of the E. coli cat gene encoding chloramphenicol acetyltransferase
   5627..5658    -  terminator     tonB terminator: bidirectional E. coli tonB-P14 transcription terminator
