[The description below was written by a language model from this plasmid's Addgene catalogue record and pLannotate feature annotations shown in this document.]
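Description:
pGBW-m4046351 is a yeast–E. coli shuttle plasmid for galactose-inducible expression of the SARS-CoV-2 2'-O-ribose methyltransferase, one of the mature products of the ORF1ab replicase polyprotein. The annotated full sequence is about 5.7 kb. In bacteria the plasmid replicates from a high-copy ColE1/pUC-type origin and is selected with ampicillin through a β-lactamase gene that the feature table places downstream of a cat promoter. A rop-like coding segment is also annotated next to AmpR, although the catalogue lists the plasmid as high copy. Phage T3 and T7 early terminators flank the bacterial origin and a tonB terminator lies beyond the resistance cassette, presumably to insulate these units transcriptionally. In Saccharomyces cerevisiae the 2μ origin supports episomal multicopy maintenance, and URA3 with its own promoter complements uracil auxotrophy and allows counterselection on 5-FOA.

The payload is a synthetic open reading frame of roughly 890 bp, recoded for S. cerevisiae codon usage. It sits between the Gal4-regulated GAL1 promoter and a CYC1 terminator fragment. The automated annotation labels this CDS as a fragment of the replicase polyprotein from a porcine coronavirus and attaches a description of NendoU. That label is a homology hit to a related coronavirus replicase rather than the true identity of the insert, which the catalogue gives as the SARS-CoV-2 methyltransferase. The catalogue also records a C-terminal thrombin-cleavable 6xHis tag supplied by the backbone. This tag is not separately annotated in the feature table, but it would allow metal-affinity purification followed by tag removal. The construct is suited to inducible production of the viral enzyme in yeast, for example for purification and biochemical study.
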