Addgene plasmid #145449: pGBW-m4046351
Purpose: Yeast Expression plasmid for SARS-CoV-2 2'-O-ribose methyltransferase
Depositing lab: Ginkgo Bioworks & Benjie Chen. Depositing organization: Ginkgo Bioworks.
Backbone
  Vector backbone: AmpR; 2u URA3
  Backbone size w/o insert (bp): 4078
  Vector type: Yeast Expression
  Selectable markers: URA3
Growth in bacteria
  Bacterial resistance: Ampicillin, 100 μg/mL
  Growth temperature: 37°C
  Growth strain: DH5alpha
  Copy number: High Copy
Gene/Insert
  Gene/Insert name: SARS-CoV-2 2'-O-ribose methyltransferase
  Species: S. cerevisiae (budding yeast); Severe acute respiratory syndrome coronavirus 2
  Insert size (bp): 893
  Mutation: Saccharomyces cerevisiae recode 1
  Entrez Gene: ORF1ab (a.k.a. GU280_gp01)
  Promoter: pGAL1
  Tag / fusion protein: Cleavable thrombin;6xHIS (C terminal on backbone)
  Cloning method: Unknown
Resource information
  A portion of this plasmid was derived from a plasmid made by: GinkgoBioworks
Depositor comments: NCBI Reference Sequence: YP_009725311.1Created by gene synthesis with Not1 site.
How to cite: pGBW-m4046351 was a gift from Ginkgo Bioworks & Benjie Chen (Addgene plasmid # 145449 ; http://n2t.net/addgene:145449 ; RRID:Addgene_145449)
